Addgene plasmid #86337: PX458_TEAD3_1
Purpose: Encodes gRNA for 3' target of human TEAD3
Depositing lab: Eric Mendenhall & Richard M. Myers. Depositing organization: University of Alabama in Huntsville. Publication: CETCh-seq: CRISPR epitope tagging ChIP-seq of DNA-binding proteins. Savic D, Partridge EC, Newberry KM, Smith SB, Meadows SK, Roberts BS, Mackiewicz M, Mendenhall EM, Myers RM. Genome Res. 2015 Sep 9. 10.1101/gr.193540.115 PubMed 26355004.
Backbone
  Vector backbone: PX458
  Vector type: CRISPR
Growth in bacteria
  Bacterial resistance: Ampicillin, 100 μg/mL
  Growth temperature: 37°C
  Growth strain: DH5alpha
  Copy number: High Copy
Gene/Insert
  Gene/Insert name: gRNA against TEAD3
  gRNA/shRNA sequence: GCATCCTTAAGGAGGCGCAG
  Species: H. sapiens (human)
  Entrez Gene: TEAD3 (a.k.a. DTEF-1, ETFR-1, TEAD-3, TEAD5, TEF-5, TEF5)
  Cloning method: Gibson Cloning
  Sequencing primers: 5′ pBR322ori-F
Terms and licenses: Academic/Nonprofit Terms; Industry Terms: Not Available to Industry
Depositor comments: Note: This plasmid is part of the Mendenhall and Meyers CRISPR-based Tagging system to add a tag (currently using FLAG) to endogenous proteins. Please see https://www.addgene.org/crispr/tagging/ for more details.
How to cite: PX458_TEAD3_1 was a gift from Eric Mendenhall & Richard M. Myers (Addgene plasmid # 86337 ; http://n2t.net/addgene:86337 ; RRID:Addgene_86337)
