[The description below was written by a language model from this plasmid's Addgene catalogue record and pLannotate feature annotations shown in this document.]
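Description:
PX458_TEAD3_1 is a mammalian CRISPR/Cas9 expression plasmid built on the PX458 backbone, carrying a single guide RNA directed at the 3' end of the human TEAD3 gene, which encodes a TEA-domain transcription factor. It is maintained in E. coli as a high-copy plasmid through a ColE1/pUC-type origin and selected with ampicillin via the β-lactamase (AmpR) gene. The backbone also contains an M13/f1-type phage origin, short annotated remnants of pBR322 bom and rop sequences, and a single AAV2 inverted terminal repeat. With only one ITR annotated, nothing in the record suggests it is intended for AAV packaging.

The plasmid holds two expression units. A human U6 RNA polymerase III promoter drives the TEAD3-specific spacer, which was inserted by Gibson cloning and is fused to the Streptococcus pyogenes guide RNA scaffold. A partial second scaffold fragment is annotated just downstream. A hybrid promoter made of the CMV enhancer, chicken β-actin promoter and a hybrid intron then drives S. pyogenes Cas9, which the annotation tool splits into contiguous N- and C-terminal portions that together form the full coding sequence. Cas9 is followed by a nucleoplasmin nuclear localization signal and EGFP, and the unit ends in a bovine growth hormone polyadenylation signal. The linker joining Cas9 to EGFP is not annotated in the feature table. EGFP fluorescence allows transfected cells to be identified or sorted.

According to the depositor, the construct belongs to a CRISPR-based epitope tagging system. In this system, cutting near the end of the endogenous coding region enables knock-in of a tag, currently FLAG, so that the native DNA-binding protein can be profiled by ChIP-seq with an anti-tag antibody. The donor template needed for tagging is not part of this plasmid.
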