Features (pLannotate 1.2.2; 19 found; start..end, strand, type, name):
     17..257     +  promoter       U6 promoter: RNA polymerase III promoter for human U6 snRNA
    286..361     +  misc_RNA       gRNA scaffold: guide RNA scaffold for the Streptococcus pyogenes CRISPR/Cas9 system
    368..411     +  misc_RNA       gRNA scaffold (fragment): guide RNA scaffold for the Streptococcus pyogenes CRISPR/Cas9 system
    458..743     +  enhancer       CMV enhancer: human cytomegalovirus immediate early enhancer; contains an 18-bp deletion relative to the standard CMV enhancer
    745..1022    +  promoter       chicken β-actin promoter: No description available
   1023..1251    +  intron         hybrid intron: hybrid between chicken β-actin (CBA) and minute virus of mice (MMV) introns (Gray et al., 2011)
   1389..2990    +  CDS            Cas9(N): N-terminal portion of Streptococcus pyogenes Cas9 (Zetsche et al., 2015)
   2991..5489    +  CDS            Cas9(C): C-terminal portion of Streptococcus pyogenes Cas9 (Zetsche et al., 2015)
   5490..5537    +  CDS            nucleoplasmin NLS: bipartite nuclear localization signal from nucleoplasmin
   5607..6320    +  CDS            EGFP: EGFP is a basic (constitutively fluorescent) green fluorescent protein published in 1996, derived from Aequorea victoria. It is reported to be a rapidly-maturing weak dimer with moderate acid sensitivity.
   6354..6465    +  polyA_signal   bGH poly(A) signal: bovine growth hormone polyadenylation signal
   6570..6710    +  repeat_region  AAV2 ITR: inverted terminal repeat of adeno-associated virus serotype 2 inverted
   6715..6766    -  misc_feature   bom (fragment): basis of mobility region from pBR322
   6785..7165    +  rep_origin     M13 ori (sequence partly withheld): M13 bacteriophage origin of replication; arrow indicates direction of (+) strand synthesis
   7241..7290    -  misc_feature   bom (fragment): basis of mobility region from pBR322
   7392..7427    -  CDS            rop (fragment): Rop protein, which maintains plasmids at low copy number; rop
   7522..7626    +  promoter       AmpR promoter: bla
   7627..8487    +  CDS            AmpR: β-lactamase; bla; confers resistance to ampicillin, carbenicillin, and related antibiotics
   8658..9246    +  rep_origin     ori: high-copy-number ColE1/pMB1/pBR322/pUC origin of replication
>Addgene plasmid #86337 | PX458_TEAD3_1 | depositor full sequence | sequence record 168218 | Full Sequence
TTTTGCTCACATGTNNGAGGGCCTATTTCCCATGATTCCTTCATATTTGCATATACGATACAAGGCTGTT
AGAGAGATAATTGGAATTAATTTGACTGTAAACACAAAGATATTAGTACAAAATACGTGACGTAGAAAGT
AATAATTTCTTGGGTAGTTTGCAGTTTTAAAATTATGTTTTAAAATGGACTATCATATGCTTACCGTAAC
TTGAAAGTATTTCGATTTCTTGGCTTTATATATCTTGTGGAAAGGACGAAACACCGCATCCTTAAGGAGG
CGCAGGTTTTAGAGCTAGAAATAGCAAGTTAAAATAAGGCTAGTCCGTTATCAACTTGAAAAAGTGGCAC
CGAGTCGGTGCTTTTTTGTTTTAGAGCTAGAAATAGCAAGTTAAAATAAGGCTAGTCCGTTTTTAGCGCG
TGCGCCAATTCTGCAGACAAATGGCTCTAGAGGTACCCGTTACATAACTTACGGTAAATGGCCCGCCTGG
CTGACCGCCCAACGACCCCCGCCCATTGACGTCAATAGTAACGCCAATAGGGACTTTCCATTGACGTCAA
TGGGTGGAGTATTTACGGTAAACTGCCCACTTGGCAGTACATCAAGTGTATCATATGCCAAGTACGCCCC
CTATTGACGTCAATGACGGTAAATGGCCCGCCTGGCATTGTGCCCAGTACATGACCTTATGGGACTTTCC
TACTTGGCAGTACATCTACGTATTAGTCATCGCTATTACCATGGTCGAGGTGAGCCCCACGTTCTGCTTC
ACTCTCCCCATCTCCCCCCCCTCCCCACCCCCAATTTTGTATTTATTTATTTTTTAATTATTTTGTGCAG
CGATGGGGGCGGGGGGGGGGGGGGGGCGCGCGCCAGGCGGGGCGGGGCGGGGCGAGGGGCGGGGCGGGGC
GAGGCGGAGAGGTGCGGCGGCAGCCAATCAGAGCGGCGCGCTCCGAAAGTTTCCTTTTATGGCGAGGCGG
CGGCGGCGGCGGCCCTATAAAAAGCGAAGCGCGCGGCGGGCGGGAGTCGCTGCGACGCTGCCTTCGCCCC
GTGCCCCGCTCCGCCGCCGCCTCGCGCCGCCCGCCCCGGCTCTGACTGACCGCGTTACTCCCACAGGTGA
GCGGGCGGGACGGCCCTTCTCCTCCGGGCTGTAATTAGCTGAGCAAGAGGTAAGGGTTTAAGGGATGGTT
GGTTGGTGGGGTATTAATGTTTAATTACCTGGAGCACCTGCCTGAAATCACTTTTTTTCAGGTTGGACCG
GTGCCACCATGGACTATAAGGACCACGACGGAGACTACAAGGATCATGATATTGATTACAAAGACGATGA
CGATAAGATGGCCCCAAAGAAGAAGCGGAAGGTCGGTATCCACGGAGTCCCAGCAGCCGACAAGAAGTAC
AGCATCGGCCTGGACATCGGCACCAACTCTGTGGGCTGGGCCGTGATCACCGACGAGTACAAGGTGCCCA
GCAAGAAATTCAAGGTGCTGGGCAACACCGACCGGCACAGCATCAAGAAGAACCTGATCGGAGCCCTGCT
GTTCGACAGCGGCGAAACAGCCGAGGCCACCCGGCTGAAGAGAACCGCCAGAAGAAGATACACCAGACGG
AAGAACCGGATCTGCTATCTGCAAGAGATCTTCAGCAACGAGATGGCCAAGGTGGACGACAGCTTCTTCC
ACAGACTGGAAGAGTCCTTCCTGGTGGAAGAGGATAAGAAGCACGAGCGGCACCCCATCTTCGGCAACAT
CGTGGACGAGGTGGCCTACCACGAGAAGTACCCCACCATCTACCACCTGAGAAAGAAACTGGTGGACAGC
ACCGACAAGGCCGACCTGCGGCTGATCTATCTGGCCCTGGCCCACATGATCAAGTTCCGGGGCCACTTCC
TGATCGAGGGCGACCTGAACCCCGACAACAGCGACGTGGACAAGCTGTTCATCCAGCTGGTGCAGACCTA
CAACCAGCTGTTCGAGGAAAACCCCATCAACGCCAGCGGCGTGGACGCCAAGGCCATCCTGTCTGCCAGA
CTGAGCAAGAGCAGACGGCTGGAAAATCTGATCGCCCAGCTGCCCGGCGAGAAGAAGAATGGCCTGTTCG
GAAACCTGATTGCCCTGAGCCTGGGCCTGACCCCCAACTTCAAGAGCAACTTCGACCTGGCCGAGGATGC
CAAACTGCAGCTGAGCAAGGACACCTACGACGACGACCTGGACAACCTGCTGGCCCAGATCGGCGACCAG
TACGCCGACCTGTTTCTGGCCGCCAAGAACCTGTCCGACGCCATCCTGCTGAGCGACATCCTGAGAGTGA
ACACCGAGATCACCAAGGCCCCCCTGAGCGCCTCTATGATCAAGAGATACGACGAGCACCACCAGGACCT
GACCCTGCTGAAAGCTCTCGTGCGGCAGCAGCTGCCTGAGAAGTACAAAGAGATTTTCTTCGACCAGAGC
AAGAACGGCTACGCCGGCTACATTGACGGCGGAGCCAGCCAGGAAGAGTTCTACAAGTTCATCAAGCCCA
TCCTGGAAAAGATGGACGGCACCGAGGAACTGCTCGTGAAGCTGAACAGAGAGGACCTGCTGCGGAAGCA
GCGGACCTTCGACAACGGCAGCATCCCCCACCAGATCCACCTGGGAGAGCTGCACGCCATTCTGCGGCGG
CAGGAAGATTTTTACCCATTCCTGAAGGACAACCGGGAAAAGATCGAGAAGATCCTGACCTTCCGCATCC
CCTACTACGTGGGCCCTCTGGCCAGGGGAAACAGCAGATTCGCCTGGATGACCAGAAAGAGCGAGGAAAC
CATCACCCCCTGGAACTTCGAGGAAGTGGTGGACAAGGGCGCTTCCGCCCAGAGCTTCATCGAGCGGATG
ACCAACTTCGATAAGAACCTGCCCAACGAGAAGGTGCTGCCCAAGCACAGCCTGCTGTACGAGTACTTCA
CCGTGTATAACGAGCTGACCAAAGTGAAATACGTGACCGAGGGAATGAGAAAGCCCGCCTTCCTGAGCGG
CGAGCAGAAAAAGGCCATCGTGGACCTGCTGTTCAAGACCAACCGGAAAGTGACCGTGAAGCAGCTGAAA
GAGGACTACTTCAAGAAAATCGAGTGCTTCGACTCCGTGGAAATCTCCGGCGTGGAAGATCGGTTCAACG
CCTCCCTGGGCACATACCACGATCTGCTGAAAATTATCAAGGACAAGGACTTCCTGGACAATGAGGAAAA
CGAGGACATTCTGGAAGATATCGTGCTGACCCTGACACTGTTTGAGGACAGAGAGATGATCGAGGAACGG
CTGAAAACCTATGCCCACCTGTTCGACGACAAAGTGATGAAGCAGCTGAAGCGGCGGAGATACACCGGCT
GGGGCAGGCTGAGCCGGAAGCTGATCAACGGCATCCGGGACAAGCAGTCCGGCAAGACAATCCTGGATTT
CCTGAAGTCCGACGGCTTCGCCAACAGAAACTTCATGCAGCTGATCCACGACGACAGCCTGACCTTTAAA
GAGGACATCCAGAAAGCCCAGGTGTCCGGCCAGGGCGATAGCCTGCACGAGCACATTGCCAATCTGGCCG
GCAGCCCCGCCATTAAGAAGGGCATCCTGCAGACAGTGAAGGTGGTGGACGAGCTCGTGAAAGTGATGGG
CCGGCACAAGCCCGAGAACATCGTGATCGAAATGGCCAGAGAGAACCAGACCACCCAGAAGGGACAGAAG
AACAGCCGCGAGAGAATGAAGCGGATCGAAGAGGGCATCAAAGAGCTGGGCAGCCAGATCCTGAAAGAAC
ACCCCGTGGAAAACACCCAGCTGCAGAACGAGAAGCTGTACCTGTACTACCTGCAGAATGGGCGGGATAT
GTACGTGGACCAGGAACTGGACATCAACCGGCTGTCCGACTACGATGTGGACCATATCGTGCCTCAGAGC
TTTCTGAAGGACGACTCCATCGACAACAAGGTGCTGACCAGAAGCGACAAGAACCGGGGCAAGAGCGACA
ACGTGCCCTCCGAAGAGGTCGTGAAGAAGATGAAGAACTACTGGCGGCAGCTGCTGAACGCCAAGCTGAT
TACCCAGAGAAAGTTCGACAATCTGACCAAGGCCGAGAGAGGCGGCCTGAGCGAACTGGATAAGGCCGGC
TTCATCAAGAGACAGCTGGTGGAAACCCGGCAGATCACAAAGCACGTGGCACAGATCCTGGACTCCCGGA
TGAACACTAAGTACGACGAGAATGACAAGCTGATCCGGGAAGTGAAAGTGATCACCCTGAAGTCCAAGCT
GGTGTCCGATTTCCGGAAGGATTTCCAGTTTTACAAAGTGCGCGAGATCAACAACTACCACCACGCCCAC
GACGCCTACCTGAACGCCGTCGTGGGAACCGCCCTGATCAAAAAGTACCCTAAGCTGGAAAGCGAGTTCG
TGTACGGCGACTACAAGGTGTACGACGTGCGGAAGATGATCGCCAAGAGCGAGCAGGAAATCGGCAAGGC
TACCGCCAAGTACTTCTTCTACAGCAACATCATGAACTTTTTCAAGACCGAGATTACCCTGGCCAACGGC
GAGATCCGGAAGCGGCCTCTGATCGAGACAAACGGCGAAACCGGGGAGATCGTGTGGGATAAGGGCCGGG
ATTTTGCCACCGTGCGGAAAGTGCTGAGCATGCCCCAAGTGAATATCGTGAAAAAGACCGAGGTGCAGAC
AGGCGGCTTCAGCAAAGAGTCTATCCTGCCCAAGAGGAACAGCGATAAGCTGATCGCCAGAAAGAAGGAC
TGGGACCCTAAGAAGTACGGCGGCTTCGACAGCCCCACCGTGGCCTATTCTGTGCTGGTGGTGGCCAAAG
TGGAAAAGGGCAAGTCCAAGAAACTGAAGAGTGTGAAAGAGCTGCTGGGGATCACCATCATGGAAAGAAG
CAGCTTCGAGAAGAATCCCATCGACTTTCTGGAAGCCAAGGGCTACAAAGAAGTGAAAAAGGACCTGATC
ATCAAGCTGCCTAAGTACTCCCTGTTCGAGCTGGAAAACGGCCGGAAGAGAATGCTGGCCTCTGCCGGCG
AACTGCAGAAGGGAAACGAACTGGCCCTGCCCTCCAAATATGTGAACTTCCTGTACCTGGCCAGCCACTA
TGAGAAGCTGAAGGGCTCCCCCGAGGATAATGAGCAGAAACAGCTGTTTGTGGAACAGCACAAGCACTAC
CTGGACGAGATCATCGAGCAGATCAGCGAGTTCTCCAAGAGAGTGATCCTGGCCGACGCTAATCTGGACA
AAGTGCTGTCCGCCTACAACAAGCACCGGGATAAGCCCATCAGAGAGCAGGCCGAGAATATCATCCACCT
GTTTACCCTGACCAATCTGGGAGCCCCTGCCGCCTTCAAGTACTTTGACACCACCATCGACCGGAAGAGG
TACACCAGCACCAAAGAGGTGCTGGACGCCACCCTGATCCACCAGAGCATCACCGGCCTGTACGAGACAC
GGATCGACCTGTCTCAGCTGGGAGGCGACAAAAGGCCGGCGGCCACGAAAAAGGCCGGCCAGGCAAAAAA
GAAAAAGGAATTCGGCAGTGGAGAGGGCAGAGGAAGTCTGCTAACATGCGGTGACGTCGAGGAGAATCCT
GGCCCAGTGAGCAAGGGCGAGGAGCTGTTCACCGGGGTGGTGCCCATCCTGGTCGAGCTGGACGGCGACG
TAAACGGCCACAAGTTCAGCGTGTCCGGCGAGGGCGAGGGCGATGCCACCTACGGCAAGCTGACCCTGAA
GTTCATCTGCACCACCGGCAAGCTGCCCGTGCCCTGGCCCACCCTCGTGACCACCCTGACCTACGGCGTG
CAGTGCTTCAGCCGCTACCCCGACCACATGAAGCAGCACGACTTCTTCAAGTCCGCCATGCCCGAAGGCT
ACGTCCAGGAGCGCACCATCTTCTTCAAGGACGACGGCAACTACAAGACCCGCGCCGAGGTGAAGTTCGA
GGGCGACACCCTGGTGAACCGCATCGAGCTGAAGGGCATCGACTTCAAGGAGGACGGCAACATCCTGGGG
CACAAGCTGGAGTACAACTACAACAGCCACAACGTCTATATCATGGCCGACAAGCAGAAGAACGGCATCA
AGGTGAACTTCAAGATCCGCCACAACATCGAGGACGGCAGCGTGCAGCTCGCCGACCACTACCAGCAGAA
CACCCCCATCGGCGACGGCCCCGTGCTGCTGCCCGACAACCACTACCTGAGCACCCAGTCCGCCCTGAGC
AAAGACCCCAACGAGAAGCGCGATCACATGGTCCTGCTGGAGTTCGTGACCGCCGCCGGGATCACTCTCG
GCATGGACGAGCTGTACAAGGAATTCTAACTAGAGCTCGCTGATCAGCCTCGACTGTGCCTTCTAGTTGC
CAGCCATCTGTTGTTTGCCCCTCCCCCGTGCCTTCCTTGACCCTGGAAGGTGCCACTCCCACTGTCCTTT
CCTAATAAAATGAGGAAATTGCATCGCATTGTCTGAGTAGGTGTCATTCTATTCTGGGGGGTGGGGTGGG
GCAGGACAGCAAGGGGGAGGATTGGGAAGAGAATAGCAGGCATGCTGGGGAGCGGCCGCAGGAACCCCTA
GTGATGGAGTTGGCCACTCCCTCTCTGCGCGCTCGCTCGCTCACTGAGGCCGGGCGACCAAAGGTCGCCC
GACGCCCGGGCTTTGCCCGGGCGGCCTCAGTGAGCGAGCGAGCGCGCAGCTGCCTGCAGGGGCGCCTGAT
GCGGTATTTTCTCCTTACGCATCTGTGCGGTATTTCACACCGCATA
[142 nt withheld, positions 6767-6908]
C
[141 nt withheld, positions 6910-7050]
CCTTTGACGTTGGAGTCCACGTTCTTT
[37 nt withheld, positions 7078-7114]
ACCCTATCTCGGGCTATTCTTTTGATTTATAAGGGATTTTGCCGATTTCGGCCTATTGGTTAAAAAATGA
GCTGATTTAACAAAAATTTAACGCGAATTTTAACAAAATATTAACGTTTACAATTTTATGGTGCACTCTC
AGTACAATCTGCTCTGATGCCGCATAGTTAAGCCAGCCCCGACACCCGCCAACACCCGCTGACGCGCCCT
GACGGGCTTGTCTGCTCCCGGCATCCGCTTACAGACAAGCTGTGACCGTCTCCGGGAGCTGCATGTGTCA
GAGGTTTTCACCGTCATCACCGAAACGCGCGAGACGAAAGGGCCTCGTGATACGCCTATTTTTATAGGTT
AATGTCATGATAATAATGGTTTCTTAGACGTCAGGTGGCACTTTTCGGGGAAATGTGCGCGGAACCCCTA
TTTGTTTATTTTTCTAAATACATTCAAATATGTATCCGCTCATGAGACAATAACCCTGATAAATGCTTCA
ATAATATTGAAAAAGGAAGAGTATGAGTATTCAACATTTCCGTGTCGCCCTTATTCCCTTTTTTGCGGCA
TTTTGCCTTCCTGTTTTTGCTCACCCAGAAACGCTGGTGAAAGTAAAAGATGCTGAAGATCAGTTGGGTG
CACGAGTGGGTTACATCGAACTGGATCTCAACAGCGGTAAGATCCTTGAGAGTTTTCGCCCCGAAGAACG
TTTTCCAATGATGAGCACTTTTAAAGTTCTGCTATGTGGCGCGGTATTATCCCGTATTGACGCCGGGCAA
GAGCAACTCGGTCGCCGCATACACTATTCTCAGAATGACTTGGTTGAGTACTCACCAGTCACAGAAAAGC
ATCTTACGGATGGCATGACAGTAAGAGAATTATGCAGTGCTGCCATAACCATGAGTGATAACACTGCGGC
CAACTTACTTCTGACAACGATCGGAGGACCGAAGGAGCTAACCGCTTTTTTGCACAACATGGGGGATCAT
GTAACTCGCCTTGATCGTTGGGAACCGGAGCTGAATGAAGCCATACCAAACGACGAGCGTGACACCACGA
TGCCTGTAGCAATGGCAACAACGTTGCGCAAACTATTAACTGGCGAACTACTTACTCTAGCTTCCCGGCA
ACAATTAATAGACTGGATGGAGGCGGATAAAGTTGCAGGACCACTTCTGCGCTCGGCCCTTCCGGCTGGC
TGGTTTATTGCTGATAAATCTGGAGCCGGTGAGCGTGGAAGCCGCGGTATCATTGCAGCACTGGGGCCAG
ATGGTAAGCCCTCCCGTATCGTAGTTATCTACACGACGGGGAGTCAGGCAACTATGGATGAACGAAATAG
ACAGATCGCTGAGATAGGTGCCTCACTGATTAAGCATTGGTAACTGTCAGACCAAGTTTACTCATATATA
CTTTAGATTGATTTAAAACTTCATTTTTAATTTAAAAGGATCTAGGTGAAGATCCTTTTTGATAATCTCA
TGACCAAAATCCCTTAACGTGAGTTTTCGTTCCACTGAGCGTCAGACCCCGTAGAAAAGATCAAAGGATC
TTCTTGAGATCCTTTTTTTCTGCGCGTAATCTGCTGCTTGCAAACAAAAAAACCACCGCTACCAGCGGTG
GTTTGTTTGCCGGATCAAGAGCTACCAACTCTTTTTCCGAAGGTAACTGGCTTCAGCAGAGCGCAGATAC
CAAATACTGTCCTTCTAGTGTAGCCGTAGTTAGGCCACCACTTCAAGAACTCTGTAGCACCGCCTACATA
CCTCGCTCTGCTAATCCTGTTACCAGTGGCTGCTGCCAGTGGCGATAAGTCGTGTCTTACCGGGTTGGAC
TCAAGACGATAGTTACCGGATAAGGCGCAGCGGTCGGGCTGAACGGGGGGTTCGTGCACACAGCCCAGCT
TGGAGCGAACGACCTACACCGAACTGAGATACCTACAGCGTGAGCTATGAGAAAGCGCCACGCTTCCCGA
AGGGAGAAAGGCGGACAGGTATCCGGTAAGCGGCAGGGTCGGAACAGGAGAGCGCACGAGGGAGCTTCCA
GGGGGAAACGCCTGGTATCTTTATAGTCCTGTCGGGTTTCGCCACCTCTGACTTGAGCGTCGATTTTTGT
GATGCTCGTCAGGGGGGCGGAGCCTATGGAAAAACGCCAGCAACGCGGCCTTTTTACGGTTCCTGGCCTT
TTGCTGGCC
