>Addgene plasmid #86337 | PX458_TEAD3_1 | addgene partial sequence | sequence record 170881 | Addgene Partial NGS Result
GACTATAAGGACCACGACGGAGACTACAAGGATCATGATATTGATTACAAAGACGATGACGATAAGATGG
CCCCAAAGAAGAAGCGGAAGGTCGGTATCCACGGAGTCCCAGCAGCCGACAAGAAGTACAGCATCGGCCT
GGACATCGGCACCAACTCTGTGGGCTGGGCCGTGATCACCGACGAGTACAAGGTGCCCAGCAAGAAATTC
AAGGTGCTGGGCAACACCGACCGGCACAGCATCAAGAAGAACCTGATCGGAGCCCTGCTGTTCGACAGCG
GCGAAACAGCCGAGGCCACCCGGCTGAAGAGAACCGCCAGAAGAAGATACACCAGACGGAAGAACCGGAT
CTGCTATCTGCAAGAGATCTTCAGCAACGAGATGGCCAAGGTGGACGACAGCTTCTTCCACAGACTGGAA
GAGTCCTTCCTGGTGGAAGAGGATAAGAAGCACGAGCGGCACCCCATCTTCGGCAACATCGTGGACGAGG
TGGCCTACCACGAGAAGTACCCCACCATCTACCACCTGAGAAAGAAACTGGTGGACAGCACCGACAAGGC
CGACCTGCGGCTGATCTATCTGGCCCTGGCCCACATGATCAAGTTCCGGGGCCACTTCCTGATCGAGGGC
GACCTGAACCCCGACAACAGCGACGTGGACAAGCTGTTCATCCAGCTGGTGCAGACCTACAACCAGCTGT
TCGAGGAAAACCCCATCAACGCCAGCGGCGTGGACGCCAAGGCCATCCTGTCTGCCAGACTGAGCAAGAG
CAGACGGCTGGAAAATCTGATCGCCCAGCTGCCCGGCGAGAAGAAGAATGGCCTGTTCGGAAACCTGATT
GCCCTGAGCCTGGGCCTGACCCCCAACTTCAAGAGCAACTTCGACCTGGCCGAGGATGCCAAACTGCAGC
TGAGCAAGGACACCTACGACGACGACCTGGACAACCTGCTGGCCCAGATCGGCGACCAGTACGCCGACCT
GTTTCTGGCCGCCAAGAACCTGTCCGACGCCATCCTGCTGAGCGACATCCTGAGAGTGAACACCGAGATC
ACCAAGGCCCCCCTGAGCGCCTCTATGATCAAGAGATACGACGAGCACCACCAGGACCTGACCCTGCTGA
AAGCTCTCGTGCGGCAGCAGCTGCCTGAGAAGTACAAAGAGATTTTCTTCGACCAGAGCAAGAACGGCTA
CGCCGGCTACATTGACGGCGGAGCCAGCCAGGAAGAGTTCTACAAGTTCATCAAGCCCATCCTGGAAAAG
ATGGACGGCACCGAGGAACTGCTCGTGAAGCTGAACAGAGAGGACCTGCTGCGGAAGCAGCGGACCTTCG
ACAACGGCAGCATCCCCCACCAGATCCACCTGGGAGAGCTGCACGCCATTCTGCGGCGGCAGGAAGATTT
TTACCCATTCCTGAAGGACAACCGGGAAAAGATCGAGAAGATCCTGACCTTCCGCATCCCCTACTACGTG
GGCCCTCTGGCCAGGGGAAACAGCAGATTCGCCTGGATGACCAGAAAGAGCGAGGAAACCATCACCCCCT
GGAACTTCGAGGAAGTGGTGGACAAGGGCGCTTCCGCCCAGAGCTTCATCGAGCGGATGACCAACTTCGA
TAAGAACCTGCCCAACGAGAAGGTGCTGCCCAAGCACAGCCTGCTGTACGAGTACTTCACCGTGTATAAC
GAGCTGACCAAAGTGAAATACGTGACCGAGGGAATGAGAAAGCCCGCCTTCCTGAGCGGCGAGCAGAAAA
AGGCCATCGTGGACCTGCTGTTCAAGACCAACCGGAAAGTGACCGTGAAGCAGCTGAAAGAGGACTACTT
CAAGAAAATCGAGTGCTTCGACTCCGTGGAAATCTCCGGCGTGGAAGATCGGTTCAACGCCTCCCTGGGC
ACATACCACGATCTGCTGAAAATTATCAAGGACAAGGACTTCCTGGACAATGAGGAAAACGAGGACATTC
TGGAAGATATCGTGCTGACCCTGACACTGTTTGAGGACAGAGAGATGATCGAGGAACGGCTGAAAACCTA
TGCCCACCTGTTCGACGACAAAGTGATGAAGCAGCTGAAGCGGCGGAGATACACCGGCTGGGGCAGGCTG
AGCCGGAAGCTGATCAACGGCATCCGGGACAAGCAGTCCGGCAAGACAATCCTGGATTTCCTGAAGTCCG
ACGGCTTCGCCAACAGAAACTTCATGCAGCTGATCCACGACGACAGCCTGACCTTTAAAGAGGACATCCA
GAAAGCCCAGGTGTCCGGCCAGGGCGATAGCCTGCACGAGCACATTGCCAATCTGGCCGGCAGCCCCGCC
ATTAAGAAGGGCATCCTGCAGACAGTGAAGGTGGTGGACGAGCTCGTGAAAGTGATGGGCCGGCACAAGC
CCGAGAACATCGTGATCGAAATGGCCAGAGAGAACCAGACCACCCAGAAGGGACAGAAGAACAGCCGCGA
GAGAATGAAGCGGATCGAAGAGGGCATCAAAGAGCTGGGCAGCCAGATCCTGAAAGAACACCCCGTGGAA
AACACCCAGCTGCAGAACGAGAAGCTGTACCTGTACTACCTGCAGAATGGGCGGGATATGTACGTGGACC
AGGAACTGGACATCAACCGGCTGTCCGACTACGATGTGGACCATATCGTGCCTCAGAGCTTTCTGAAGGA
CGACTCCATCGACAACAAGGTGCTGACCAGAAGCGACAAGAACCGGGGCAAGAGCGACAACGTGCCCTCC
GAAGAGGTCGTGAAGAAGATGAAGAACTACTGGCGGCAGCTGCTGAACGCCAAGCTGATTACCCAGAGAA
AGTTCGACAATCTGACCAAGGCCGAGAGAGGCGGCCTGAGCGAACTGGATAAGGCCGGCTTCATCAAGAG
ACAGCTGGTGGAAACCCGGCAGATCACAAAGCACGTGGCACAGATCCTGGACTCCCGGATGAACACTAAG
TACGACGAGAATGACAAGCTGATCCGGGAAGTGAAAGTGATCACCCTGAAGTCCAAGCTGGTGTCCGATT
TCCGGAAGGATTTCCAGTTTTACAAAGTGCGCGAGATCAACAACTACCACCACGCCCACGACGCCTACCT
GAACGCCGTCGTGGGAACCGCCCTGATCAAAAAGTACCCTAAGCTGGAAAGCGAGTTCGTGTACGGCGAC
TACAAGGTGTACGACGTGCGGAAGATGATCGCCAAGAGCGAGCAGGAAATCGGCAAGGCTACCGCCAAGT
ACTTCTTCTACAGCAACATCATGAACTTTTTCAAGACCGAGATTACCCTGGCCAACGGCGAGATCCGGAA
GCGGCCTCTGATCGAGACAAACGGCGAAACCGGGGAGATCGTGTGGGATAAGGGCCGGGATTTTGCCACC
GTGCGGAAAGTGCTGAGCATGCCCCAAGTGAATATCGTGAAAAAGACCGAGGTGCAGACAGGCGGCTTCA
GCAAAGAGTCTATCCTGCCCAAGAGGAACAGCGATAAGCTGATCGCCAGAAAGAAGGACTGGGACCCTAA
GAAGTACGGCGGCTTCGACAGCCCCACCGTGGCCTATTCTGTGCTGGTGGTGGCCAAAGTGGAAAAGGGC
AAGTCCAAGAAACTGAAGAGTGTGAAAGAGCTGCTGGGGATCACCATCATGGAAAGAAGCAGCTTCGAGA
AGAATCCCATCGACTTTCTGGAAGCCAAGGGCTACAAAGAAGTGAAAAAGGACCTGATCATCAAGCTGCC
TAAGTACTCCCTGTTCGAGCTGGAAAACGGCCGGAAGAGAATGCTGGCCTCTGCCGGCGAACTGCAGAAG
GGAAACGAACTGGCCCTGCCCTCCAAATATGTGAACTTCCTGTACCTGGCCAGCCACTATGAGAAGCTGA
AGGGCTCCCCCGAGGATAATGAGCAGAAACAGCTGTTTGTGGAACAGCACAAGCACTACCTGGACGAGAT
CATCGAGCAGATCAGCGAGTTCTCCAAGAGAGTGATCCTGGCCGACGCTAATCTGGACAAAGTGCTGTCC
GCCTACAACAAGCACCGGGATAAGCCCATCAGAGAGCAGGCCGAGAATATCATCCACCTGTTTACCCTGA
CCAATCTGGGAGCCCCTGCCGCCTTCAAGTACTTTGACACCACCATCGACCGGAAGAGGTACACCAGCAC
CAAAGAGGTGCTGGACGCCACCCTGATCCACCAGAGCATCACCGGCCTGTACGAGACACGGATCGACCTG
TCTCAGCTGGGAGGCGACAAAAGGCCGGCGGCCACGAAAAAGGCCGGCCAGGCAAAAAAGAAAAAGGAAT
TCGGCAGTGGAGAGGGCAGAGGAAGTCTGCTAACATGCGGTGACGTCGAGGAGAATCCTGGCCCAGTGAG
CAAGGGCGAGGAGCTGTTCACCGGGGTGGTGCCCATCCTGGTCGAGCTGGACGGCGACGTAAACGGCCAC
AAGTTCAGCGTGTCCGGCGAGGGCGAGGGCGATGCCACCTACGGCAAGCTGACCCTGAAGTTCATCTGCA
CCACCGGCAAGCTGCCCGTGCCCTGGCCCACCCTCGTGACCACCCTGACCTACGGCGTGCAGTGCTTCAG
CCGCTACCCCGACCACATGAAGCAGCACGACTTCTTCAAGTCCGCCATGCCCGAAGGCTACGTCCAGGAG
CGCACCATCTTCTTCAAGGACGACGGCAACTACAAGACCCGCGCCGAGGTGAAGTTCGAGGGCGACACCC
TGGTGAACCGCATCGAGCTGAAGGGCATCGACTTCAAGGAGGACGGCAACATCCTGGGGCACAAGCTGGA
GTACAACTACAACAGCCACAACGTCTATATCATGGCCGACAAGCAGAAGAACGGCATCAAGGTGAACTTC
AAGATCCGCCACAACATCGAGGACGGCAGCGTGCAGCTCGCCGACCACTACCAGCAGAACACCCCCATCG
GCGACGGCCCCGTGCTGCTGCCCGACAACCACTACCTGAGCACCCAGTCCGCCCTGAGCAAAGACCCCAA
CGAGAAGCGCGATCACATGGTCCTGCTGGAGTTCGTGACCGCCGCCGGGATCACTCTCGGCATGGACGAG
CTGTACAAGGAATTCTAACTAGAGCTCGCTGATCAGCCTCGACTGTGCCTTCTAGTTGCCAGCCATCTGT
TGTTTGCCCCTCCCCCGTGCCTTCCTTGACCCTGGAAGGTGCCACTCCCACTGTCCTTTCCTAATAAAAT
GAGGAAATTGCATCGCATTGTCTGAGTAGGTGTCATTCTATTCTGGGGGGTGGGGTGGGGCAGGACAGCA
AGGGGGAGGATTGGGAAGAGAATAGCAGGCATGCTGGGGAGCGGCCGCAGGAACCCCTAGTGATGGAGTT
GGCCACTCCCTCTCTGCGCGCTCGCTCGCTCACTGAGGCCGGGCGACCAAAGGTCGCCCGACGCCCGGGC
TTTGCCCGGGCGGCCTCAGTGAGCGAGCGAGCGCGCAGCTGCCTGCAGGGGCGCCTGATGCGGTATTTTC
TCCTTACGCATCTGTGCGGTATTTCACACCGCATA
[95 nt withheld, positions 5496-5590]
T
[46 nt withheld, positions 5592-5637]
C
[141 nt withheld, positions 5639-5779]
CCTTTGACGTTGGAGTCCACGTTCTTT
[37 nt withheld, positions 5807-5843]
ACTCTATCTCGGGCTATTCTTTTGATTTATAAGGGATTTTGCCGATTTCGGTCTATTGGTTAAAAAATGA
GCTGATTTAACAAAAATTTAACGCGAATTTTAACAAAATATTAACGTTTACAATTTTATGGTGCACTCTC
AGTACAATCTGCTCTGATGCCGCATAGTTAAGCCAGCCCCGACACCCGCCAACACCCGCTGACGCGCCCT
GACGGGCTTGTCTGCTCCCGGCATCCGCTTACAGACAAGCTGTGACCGTCTCCGGGAGCTGCATGTGTCA
GAGGTTTTCACCGTCATCACCGAAACGCGCGAGACGAAAGGGCCTCGTGATACGCCTATTTTTATAGGTT
AATGTCATGATAATAATGGTTTCTTAGACGTCAGGTGGCACTTTTCGGGGAAATGTGCGCGGAACCCCTA
TTTGTTTATTTTTCTAAATACATTCAAATATGTATCCGCTCATGAGACAATAACCCTGATAAATGCTTCA
ATAATATTGAAAAAGGAAGAGTATGAGTATTCAACATTTCCGTGTCGCCCTTATTCCCTTTTTTGCGGCA
TTTTGCCTTCCTGTTTTTGCTCACCCAGAAACGCTGGTGAAAGTAAAAGATGCTGAAGATCAGTTGGGTG
CACGAGTGGGTTACATCGAACTGGATCTCAACAGCGGTAAGATCCTTGAGAGTTTTCGCCCCGAAGAACG
TTTTCCAATGATGAGCACTTTTAAAGTTCTGCTATGTGGCGCGGTATTATCCCGTATTGACGCCGGGCAA
GAGCAACTCGGTCGCCGCATACACTATTCTCAGAATGACTTGGTTGAGTACTCACCAGTCACAGAAAAGC
ATCTTACGGATGGCATGACAGTAAGAGAATTATGCAGTGCTGCCATAACCATGAGTGATAACACTGCGGC
CAACTTACTTCTGACAACGATCGGAGGACCGAAGGAGCTAACCGCTTTTTTGCACAACATGGGGGATCAT
GTAACTCGCCTTGATCGTTGGGAACCGGAGCTGAATGAAGCCATACCAAACGACGAGCGTGACACCACGA
TGCCTGTAGCAATGGCAACAACGTTGCGCAAACTATTAACTGGCGAACTACTTACTCTAGCTTCCCGGCA
ACAATTAATAGACTGGATGGAGGCGGATAAAGTTGCAGGACCACTTCTGCGCTCGGCCCTTCCGGCTGGC
TGGTTTATTGCTGATAAATCTGGAGCCGGTGAGCGTGGAAGCCGCGGTATCATTGCAGCACTGGGGCCAG
ATGGTAAGCCCTCCCGTATCGTAGTTATCTACACGACGGGGAGTCAGGCAACTATGGATGAACGAAATAG
ACAGATCGCTGAGATAGGTGCCTCACTGATTAAGCATTGGTAACTGTCAGACCAAGTTTACTCATATATA
CTTTAGATTGATTTAAAACTTCATTTTTAATTTAAAAGGATCTAGGTGAAGATCCTTTTTGATAATCTCA
TGACCAAAATCCCTTAACGTGAGTTTTCGTTCCACTGAGCGTCAGACCCCGTAGAAAAGATCAAAGGATC
TTCTTGAGATCCTTTTTTTCTGCGCGTAATCTGCTGCTTGCAAACAAAAAAACCACCGCTACCAGCGGTG
GTTTGTTTGCCGGATCAAGAGCTACCAACTCTTTTTCCGAAGGTAACTGGCTTCAGCAGAGCGCAGATAC
CAAATACTGTTCTTCTAGTGTAGCCGTAGTTAGGCCACCACTTCAAGAACTCTGTAGCACCGCCTACATA
CCTCGCTCTGCTAATCCTGTTACCAGTGGCTGCTGCCAGTGGCGATAAGTCGTGTCTTACCGGGTTGGAC
TCAAGACGATAGTTACCGGATAAGGCGCAGCGGTCGGGCTGAACGGGGGGTTCGTGCACACAGCCCAGCT
TGGAGCGAACGACCTACACCGAACTGAGATACCTACAGCGTGAGCTATGAGAAAGCGCCACGCTTCCCGA
AGGGAGAAAGGCGGACAGGTATCCGGTAAGCGGCAGGGTCGGAACAGGAGAGCGCACGAGGGAGCTTCCA
GGGGGAAACGCCTGGTATCTTTATAGTCCTGTCGGGTTTCGCCACCTCTGACTTGAGCGTCGATTTTTGT
GATGCTCGTCAGGGGGGCGGAGCCTATGGAAAAACGCCAGCAACGCGGCCTTTTTACGGTTCCTGGCCTT
TTGCTGGCCTTTTGCTCACATGTGAGGGCCTATTTCCCATGATTCCTTCATATTTGCATATACGATACAA
GGCTGTTAGAGAGATAATTGGAATTAATTTGACTGTAAACACAAAGATATTAGTACAAAATACGTGACGT
AGAAAGTAATAATTTCTTGGGTAGTTTGCAGTTTTAAAATTATGTTTTAAAATGGACTATCATATGCTTA
CCGTAACTTGAAAGTATTTCGATTTCTTGGCTTTATATATCTTGTGGAAAGGACGAAACACCGCATCCTT
AAGGAGGCGCAGGTTTTAGAGCTAGAAATAGCAAGTTAAAATAAGGCTAGTCCGTTATCAACTTGAAAAA
GTGGCACCGAGTCGGTGCTTTTTTGTTTTAGAGCTAGAAATAGCAAGTTAAAATAAGGCTAGTCCGTTTT
TAGCGCGTGCGCCAATTCTGCAGACAAATGGCTCTAGAGGTACC
